Addgene plasmid #64326: pDEST26-USP47
Purpose: Mammalian expression and purification of USP47.
Depositing lab: Grigory Dianov. Depositing organization: University of Oxford. Publication: USP47 is a deubiquitylating enzyme that regulates base excision repair by controlling steady-state levels of DNA polymerase beta. Parsons JL, Dianova II, Khoronenkova SV, Edelmann MJ, Kessler BM, Dianov GL. Mol Cell. 2011 Mar 4;41(5):609-15. doi: 10.1016/j.molcel.2011.02.016. PubMed 21362556.
Backbone
  Vector backbone: pDEST26
  Backbone manufacturer: Invitrogen
  Backbone size w/o insert (bp): 7481
  Vector type: Mammalian Expression
  Selectable markers: Neomycin (select with G418)
Growth in bacteria
  Bacterial resistance: Ampicillin, 100 μg/mL
  Growth temperature: 37°C
  Growth strain: DH5alpha
  Copy number: Unknown
Gene/Insert
  Gene/Insert name: USP47 (alt name: ubiquitin specific peptidase 47)
  Species: H. sapiens (human)
  Entrez Gene: USP47 (a.k.a. TRFP)
  Promoter: CMV
  Tag / fusion protein: His (N terminal on backbone)
  Cloning method: Gateway Cloning
  Sequencing primers: 5′ CMV-F; 3′ SV40pA-R
Terms and licenses: Academic/Nonprofit Terms; Industry Terms: Not Available to Industry
How to cite: pDEST26-USP47 was a gift from Grigory Dianov (Addgene plasmid # 64326 ; http://n2t.net/addgene:64326 ; RRID:Addgene_64326)
