[The description below was written by a language model from this plasmid's Addgene catalogue record and pLannotate feature annotations shown in this document.]
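Description:
pDEST26-USP47 is a mammalian expression plasmid built on the Invitrogen pDEST26 Gateway destination backbone, carrying the human deubiquitylating enzyme USP47 (ubiquitin specific peptidase 47). The sequenced record is 9,714 nt. In bacteria it is maintained through a high-copy ColE1/pUC-type origin and selected with ampicillin via the β-lactamase gene. An f1 origin is also present. For selection in mammalian cells, a separate cassette places the neomycin phosphotransferase gene under the SV40 enhancer/early promoter with a synthetic polyadenylation signal, allowing G418 selection of stably transfected cells.

The expression unit is driven by the human cytomegalovirus immediate-early enhancer and promoter. Downstream lies a backbone-encoded polyhistidine tag (annotated as a fragment of an 8xHis match; the catalogue simply lists an N-terminal His tag), followed by attB1, the USP47 coding sequence and attB2. The attB sites are the scars left by Gateway recombination of the insert into the destination vector, so the His tag is fused to the N terminus of USP47 through the attB1-encoded linker. Transcripts are processed using SV40-derived intron fragments and the SV40 poly(A) signal. A T7 promoter sits just past attB2 in the reverse orientation, and the short lacZα, lacI, rop and bom matches scattered through the backbone are residual vector fragments rather than functional elements.

USP47 is annotated as deubiquitinating monoubiquitinated DNA polymerase β, stabilising it and thereby influencing base excision repair. The stated purpose of the construct is expression of USP47 in mammalian cells and its purification, for which the His tag provides an affinity handle.
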