Features (pLannotate 1.2.2; 26 found; start..end, strand, type, name):
    197..500     +  enhancer       CMV enhancer: human cytomegalovirus immediate early enhancer
    501..704     +  promoter       CMV promoter: human cytomegalovirus (CMV) immediate early promoter
    824..843     +  CDS            8xHis (fragment): 8xHis affinity tag
    854..874     +  protein_bind   attB1: mutant version of attB; core recombination site for the Gateway® BP reaction BP Clonase™
    934..4755    +  CDS            USP47 (fragment): UBP47_HUMAN - Experimental evidence at protein level: Swiss-Prot protein existence level 1. Ubiquitin-specific protease that specifically deubiquitinates monoubiquitinated DNA polymerase beta (POLB), stabilizing POLB thereby playing a role in base-excision repair (BER). Acts as a regulator of cell growth and genome integrity. May also indirectly regulate CDC25A expression at a transcriptional level. From Homo sapiens (Human).
   4772..4792    -  protein_bind   attB2: mutant version of attB; core recombination site for the Gateway® BP reaction BP Clonase™
   4826..4844    -  promoter       T7 promoter: promoter for bacteriophage T7 RNA polymerase
   4854..4891    +  CDS            lacZα (fragment): LacZα fragment of β-galactosidase; lacZ fragment
   4903..5017    +  intron         large T intron (fragment): SV40 (simian virus 40) large T antigen intron
   5091..5116    +  intron         small t intron (fragment): SV40 (simian virus 40) small t antigen intron
   5116..5253    +  CDS            large T antigen (fragment): large T antigen from SV40 (simian virus 40)
   5276..5410    +  polyA_signal   SV40 poly(A) signal: SV40 polyadenylation signal
   5415..5464    -  CDS            lacI (fragment): lac repressor; lacI; The lac repressor binds to the lac operator to inhibit transcription in E. coli. This inhibition can be relieved by adding lactose or isopropyl-β-D-thiogalactopyranoside (IPTG).
   5464..5531    +  CDS            lacZα (fragment): LacZα fragment of β-galactosidase; lacZ fragment
   5536..5964    +  rep_origin     f1 ori (sequence partly withheld): f1 bacteriophage origin of replication; arrow indicates direction of (+) strand synthesis
   5992..6043    -  misc_feature   bom (fragment): basis of mobility region from pBR322
   6108..6465    +  promoter       SV40 promoter: SV40 enhancer and early promoter
   6516..7307    +  CDS            neo: KKA2_KLEPN - Also known as kan, nptII. Experimental evidence at protein level: Swiss-Prot protein existence level 1. Resistance to kanamycin, neomycin, paromomycin, ribostamycin, butirosin and gentamicin B. From Klebsiella pneumoniae.
   7374..7422    +  polyA_signal   poly(A) signal: synthetic polyadenylation signal
   7442..7496    -  misc_feature   bom (fragment): basis of mobility region from pBR322
   7598..7633    -  CDS            rop (fragment): Rop protein, which maintains plasmids at low copy number; rop
   7728..7832    +  promoter       AmpR promoter: bla
   7833..8693    +  CDS            AmpR: β-lactamase; bla; confers resistance to ampicillin, carbenicillin, and related antibiotics
   8864..9452    +  rep_origin     ori: high-copy-number ColE1/pMB1/pBR322/pUC origin of replication
   9635..9688    +  CDS            lacI (fragment): lac repressor; lacI; The lac repressor binds to the lac operator to inhibit transcription in E. coli. This inhibition can be relieved by adding lactose or isopropyl-β-D-thiogalactopyranoside (IPTG).
   9704..87      -  promoter       AmpR promoter (across the origin): bla
>Addgene plasmid #64326 | pDEST26-USP47 | addgene full sequence | sequence record 329235 | Addgene NGS Result
TTATTGAAGCATTTATCAGGGTTATTGTCTCATGAGCGGATACATATTTGAATGTATTTAGAAAAATAAA
CAAATAGGGGTTCCGCGCACATTTCCCCGAAAAGTGCCACCTGACGTCTAAGAAACCATTATTATCATGA
CATTAACCTATAAAAATAGGCGTATTACGAGGCCCTTTCACGCATTAGATGCATGTCGTTACATAACTTA
CGGTAAATGGCCCGCCTGGCTGACCGCCCAACGACCCCCGCCCATTGACGTCAATAATGACGTATGTTCC
CATAGTAACGCCAATAGGGACTTTCCATTGACGTCAATGGGTGGAGTATTTACGGTAAACTGCCCACTTG
GCAGTACATCAAGTGTATCATATGCCAAGTACGCCCCCTATTGACGTCAATGACGGTAAATGGCCCGCCT
GGCATTATGCCCAGTACATGACCTTATGGGACTTTCCTACTTGGCAGTACATCTACGTATTAGTCATCGC
TATTACCATGGTGATGCGGTTTTGGCAGTACATCAATGGGCGTGGATAGCGGTTTGACTCACGGGGATTT
CCAAGTCTCCACCCCATTGACGTCAATGGGAGTTTGTTTTGGCACCAAAATCAACGGGACTTTCCAAAAT
GTCGTAACAACTCCGCCCCATTGACGCAAATGGGCGGTAGGCGTGTACGGTGGGAGGTCTATATAAGCAG
AGCTCGTTTAGTGAACCGTCAGATCGCCTGGAGACGCCATCCACGCTGTTTTGACCTCCATAGAAGACAC
CGGGACCGATCCAGCCTCCGGACTCTAGCCTAGGCCGCGGACCATGGCGTACTACCATCACCATCACCAT
CACTCTAGATCAACAAGTTTGTACAAAAAAGCAGAAGGGCCGTCAAGGCCCACCATGGTGCCCGGCGAGG
AGAACCAACTGGTCCCGAAAGAGGCACCACTGGATCATACCAGTGACAAGTCACTTCTCGACGCTAATTT
TGAGCCAGGAAAGAAGAACTTTCTGCATTTGACAGATAAAGATGGTGAACAACCTCAAATACTGCTGGAG
GATTCCAGTGCTGGGGAAGACAGTGTTCATGACAGGTTTATAGGTCCGCTTCCAAGAGAAGGTTCTGGGG
GTTCTACCAGTGATTATGTCAGCCAAAGCTACTCCTACTCATCTATTTTGAATAAATCAGAAACTGGATA
TGTGGGACTAGTAAACCAAGCAATGACTTGCTATTTGAATAGCCTTTTGCAAACACTTTTTATGACTCCT
GAATTTAGGAATGCATTATATAAGTGGGAATTTGAAGAATCTGAAGAAGATCCAGTGACAAGTATTCCAT
ACCAACTTCAAAGGCTTTTTGTTTTGTTACAAACCAGCAAAAAGAGAGCAATTGAAACCACAGATGTTAC
AAGGAGCTTTGGATGGGATAGTAGTGAGGCTTGGCAGCAGCATGATGTACAAGAACTATGCAGAGTCATG
TTTGATGCTTTGGAACAGAAATGGAAGCAAACAGAACAGGCTGATCTTATAAATGAGCTATATCAAGGCA
AGCTGAAGGACTACGTGAGATGTCTGGAATGTGGTTATGAGGGCTGGCGAATCGACACATATCTTGATAT
TCCATTGGTCATCCGACCTTATGGGTCCAGCCAAGCATTTGCTAGTGTGGAAGAAGCATTGCATGCATTT
ATTCAGCCAGAGATTCTGGATGGCCCAAATCAGTATTTTTGTGAACGTTGTAAGAAGAAGTGTGATGCAC
GGAAGGGCCTTCGGTTTTTGCATTTTCCTTATCTGCTGACCTTACAGCTGAAAAGATTCGATTTTGATTA
TACAACCATGCATAGGATTAAACTGAATGATCGAATGACATTTCCCGAGGAACTAGATATGAGTACTTTT
ATTGATGTTGAAGATGAGAAATCTCCTCAGACTGAAAGTTGCACTGACAGTGGAGCAGAAAATGAAGGTA
GTTGTCACAGTGATCAGATGAGCAACGATTTCTCCAATGATGATGGTGTTGATGAAGGAATCTGTCTTGA
AACCAATAGTGGAACTGAAAAGATCTCAAAATCTGGACTTGAAAAGAATTCCTTGATCTATGAACTTTTC
TCTGTTATGGTTCATTCTGGGAGCGCTGCTGGTGGTCATTATTATGCATGTATAAAGTCATTCAGTGATG
AGCAGTGGTACAGCTTCAATGATCAACATGTCAGCAGGATAACACAAGAGGACATTAAGAAAACACATGG
TGGATCTTCAGGAAGCAGAGGATATTATTCTAGTGCTTTCGCAAGTTCCACAAATGCATATATGCTGATC
TATAGACTGAAGGATCCAGCCAGAAATGCAAAATTTCTAGAAGTGGATGAATACCCAGAACATATTAAAA
ACTTGGTGCAGAAAGAGAGAGAGTTGGAAGAACAAGAAAAGAGACAACGAGAAATTGAGCGCAATACATG
CAAGATAAAATTATTCTGTTTGCATCCTACAAAACAAGTAATGATGGAAAATAAATTGGAGGTTCATAAG
GATAAGACATTAAAGGAAGCAGTAGAAATGGCTTATAAGATGATGGATTTAGAAGAGGTAATACCCCTGG
ATTGCTGTCGCCTTGTTAAATATGATGAGTTTCATGATTATCTAGAACGGTCATATGAAGGAGAAGAAGA
TACACCAATGGGGCTTCTACTAGGTGGCGTCAAGTCAACATATATGTTTGATCTGCTGTTGGAGACGAGA
AAGCCTGATCAGGTTTTCCAATCTTATAAACCTGGAGAAGTGATGGTGAAAGTTCATGTTGTTGATCTAA
AGGCAGAATCTGTAGCTGCTCCTATAACTGTTCGTGCTTACTTAAATCAGACAGTTACAGAATTCAAACA
ACTGATTTCAAAGGCCATCCATTTACCTGCTGAAACAATGAGAATAGTGCTGGAACGCTGCTACAATGAT
TTGCGTCTTCTCAGTGTCTCCAGTAAAACCCTGAAAGCTGAAGGATTTTTTAGAAGTAACAAGGTGTTTG
TTGAAAGCTCCGAGACTTTGGATTACCAGATGGCCTTTGCAGACTCTCATTTATGGAAACTCCTGGATCG
GCATGCAAATACAATCAGATTATTTGTTTTGCTACCTGAACAATCCCCAGTATCTTATTCCAAAAGGACA
GCATACCAGAAAGCTGGAGGCGATTCTGGTAATGTGGATGATGACTGTGAAAGAGTCAAAGGACCTGTAG
GAAGCCTAAAGTCTGTGGAAGCTATTCTAGAAGAAAGCACTGAAAAACTCAAAAGCTTGTCACTGCAGCA
ACAGCAGGATGGAGATAATGGGGACAGCAGCAAAAGTACTGAGACAAGTGACTTTGAAAACATCGAATCA
CCTCTCAATGAGAGGGACTCTTCAGCATCAGTGGATAATAGAGAACTTGAACAGCATATTCAGACTTCTG
ATCCAGAAAATTTTCAGTCTGAAGAACGATCAGACTCAGATGTGAATAATGACAGGAGTACAAGTTCAGT
GGACAGTGATATTCTTAGCTCCAGTCATAGCAGTGATACTTTGTGCAATGCAGACAATGCTCAGATCCCT
TTGGCTAATGGACTTGACTCTCACAGTATCACAAGTAGTAGAAGAACGAAAGCAAATGAAGGGAAAAAAG
AAACATGGGATACAGCAGAAGAAGACTCTGGAACTGATAGTGAATATGATGAGAGTGGCAAGAGTAGGGG
AGAAATGCAGTACATGTATTTCAAAGCTGAACCTTATGCTGCAGATGAAGGTTCTGGGGAAGGACATAAA
TGGTTGATGGTGCATGTTGATAAAAGAATTACTCTGGCAGCTTTCAAACAACATTTAGAGCCCTTTGTTG
GAGTTTTGTCCTCTCACTTCAAGGTCTTTCGAGTGTATGCCAGCAATCAAGAGTTTGAGAGCGTCCGGCT
GAATGAGACACTTTCATCATTTTCTGATGACAATAAGATTACAATTAGACTGGGGAGAGCACTTAAAAAA
GGAGAATACAGAGTTAAAGTATACCAGCTTTTGGTCAATGAACAAGAGCCATGCAAGTTTCTGCTAGATG
CTGTGTTTGCTAAAGGAATGACTGTACGGCAATCAAAAGAGGAATTAATTCCTCAGCTCAGGGAGCAATG
TGGTTTAGAGCTCAGTATTGACAGGTTTCGTCTAAGGAAAAAAACATGGAAGAATCCTGGCACTGTCTTT
TTGGATTATCATATTTATGAAGAAGATATTAATATTTCCAGCAACTGGGAGGTTTTCCTTGAAGTTCTTG
ATGGGGTAGAGAAGATGAAGTCCATGTCACAGCTTGCAGTTTTGTCAAGACGGTGGAAGCCTTCAGAGAT
GAAGTTGGATCCCTTCCAGGAGGTTGTATTGGAAAGCAGTAGTGTGGACGAATTGCGAGAGAAGCTTAGT
GAAATCAGTGGGATTCCTTTGGATGATATTGAATTTGCTAAGGGTAGAGGAACATTTCCCTGTGATATTT
CTGTCCTTGATATTCATCAGGATTTAGACTGGAATCCTAAAGTTTCTACCCTGAATGTCTGGCCTCTTTA
TATCTGTGATGATGGTGCGGTCATATTTTATAGGGATAAAACAGAAGAATTAATGGAATTGACAGATGAG
CAAAGAAATGAACTGATGAAAAAAGAAAGCAGTCGACTCCAGAAGACTGGACATCGTGTAACATACTCAC
CTCGTAAAGAGAAAGCACTAAAAATATATCTGGATGGAGCACCAAATAAAGATCTGACTCAAGACTCAGG
CCTCATGGGCCCAGCTTTCTTGTACAAAGTGGTTGATCGCGTGCATGCGACGTCATAGCTCTCTCCCTAT
AGTGAGTCGTATTATAAGCTAGGCACTGGCCGTCGTTTTACAACGTCGTGACTGGGAAAACTGCTAGCTT
GGGATCTTTGTGAAGGAACCTTACTTCTGTGGTGTGACATAATTGGACAAACTACCTACAGAGATTTAAA
GCTCTAAGGTAAATATAAAATTTTTAAGTGTATAATGTGTTAAACTAGCTGCATATGCTTGCTGCTTGAG
AGTTTTGCTTACTGAGTATGATTTATGAAAATATTATACACAGGAGCTAGTGATTCTAATTGTTTGTGTA
TTTTAGATTCACAGTCCCAAGGCTCATTTCAGGCCCCTCAGTCCTCACAGTCTGTTCATGATCATAATCA
GCCATACCACATTTGTAGAGGTTTTACTTGCTTTAAAAAACCTCCCACACCTCCCCCTGAACCTGAAACA
TAAAATGAATGCAATTGTTGTTGTTAACTTGTTTATTGCAGCTTATAATGGTTACAAATAAAGCAATAGC
ATCACAAATTTCACAAATAAAGCATTTTTTTCACTGCATTCTAGTTGTGGTTTGTCCAAACTCATCAATG
TATCTTATCATGTCTGGATCGATCCTGCATTAATGAATCGGCCAACGCGCGGGGAGAGGCGGTTTGCGTA
TTGGCTGGCGTAATAGCGAAGAGGCCCGCACCGATCGCCCTTCCCAACAGTTGCGCAGCCTGAATGGCGA
ATGGG
[124 nt withheld, positions 5536-5659]
C
[91 nt withheld, positions 5661-5751]
A
[49 nt withheld, positions 5753-5801]
CCTTTGACGTTGGAGTCCACGTTCTTT
[37 nt withheld, positions 5829-5865]
ACCCTATCTCGGTCTATTCTTTTGATTTATAAGGGATTTTGCCGATTTCGGCCTATTGGTTAAAAAATGA
GCTGATTTAACAAAAATTTAACGCGAATTTTAACAAAATATTAACGCTTACAATTTCCTGATGCGGTATT
TTCTCCTTACGCATCTGTGCGGTATTTCACACCGCATACGCGGATCTGCGCAGCACCATGGCCTGAAATA
ACCTCTGAAAGAGGAACTTGGTTAGGTACCTTCTGAGGCGGAAAGAACCAGCTGTGGAATGTGTGTCAGT
TAGGGTGTGGAAAGTCCCCAGGCTCCCCAGCAGGCAGAAGTATGCAAAGCATGCATCTCAATTAGTCAGC
AACCAGGTGTGGAAAGTCCCCAGGCTCCCCAGCAGGCAGAAGTATGCAAAGCATGCATCTCAATTAGTCA
GCAACCATAGTCCCGCCCCTAACTCCGCCCATCCCGCCCCTAACTCCGCCCAGTTCCGCCCATTCTCCGC
CCCATGGCTGACTAATTTTTTTTATTTATGCAGAGGCCGAGGCCGCCTCGGCCTCTGAGCTATTCCAGAA
GTAGTGAGGAGGCTTTTTTGGAGGCCTAGGCTTTTGCAAAAAGCTTGATTCTTCTGACACAACAGTCTCG
AACTTAAGGCTAGAGCCACCATGATTGAACAAGATGGATTGCACGCAGGTTCTCCGGCCGCTTGGGTGGA
GAGGCTATTCGGCTATGACTGGGCACAACAGACAATCGGCTGCTCTGATGCCGCCGTGTTCCGGCTGTCA
GCGCAGGGGCGCCCGGTTCTTTTTGTCAAGACCGACCTGTCCGGTGCCCTGAATGAACTGCAGGACGAGG
CAGCGCGGCTATCGTGGCTGGCCACGACGGGCGTTCCTTGCGCAGCTGTGCTCGACGTTGTCACTGAAGC
GGGAAGGGACTGGCTGCTATTGGGCGAAGTGCCGGGGCAGGATCTCCTGTCATCTCACCTTGCTCCTGCC
GAGAAAGTATCCATCATGGCTGATGCAATGCGGCGGCTGCATACGCTTGATCCGGCTACCTGCCCATTCG
ACCACCAAGCGAAACATCGCATCGAGCGAGCACGTACTCGGATGGAAGCCGGTCTTGTCGATCAGGATGA
TCTGGACGAAGAGCATCAGGGGCTCGCGCCAGCCGAACTGTTCGCCAGGCTCAAGGCGCGCATGCCCGAC
GGCGAGGATCTCGTCGTGACCCATGGCGATGCCTGCTTGCCGAATATCATGGTGGAAAATGGCCGCTTTT
CTGGATTCATCGACTGTGGCCGGCTGGGTGTGGCGGACCGCTATCAGGACATAGCGTTGGCTACCCGTGA
TATTGCTGAAGAGCTTGGCGGCGAATGGGCTGACCGCTTCCTCGTGCTTTACGGTATCGCCGCTCCCGAT
TCGCAGCGCATCGCCTTCTATCGCCTTCTTGACGAGTTCTTCTGAGCGGGACTCTGGGGTTCGAAATGAC
CGACCAAGCGACGCCCAACCTGCCATCACGATGGCCGCAATAAAATATCTTTATTTTCATTACATCTGTG
TGTTGGTTTTTTGTGTGAATCGATAGCGATAAGGATCCGCGTATGGTGCACTCTCAGTACAATCTGCTCT
GATGCCGCATAGTTAAGCCAGCCCCGACACCCGCCAACACCCGCTGACGCGCCCTGACGGGCTTGTCTGC
TCCCGGCATCCGCTTACAGACAAGCTGTGACCGTCTCCGGGAGCTGCATGTGTCAGAGGTTTTCACCGTC
ATCACCGAAACGCGCGAGACGAAAGGGCCTCGTGATACGCCTATTTTTATAGGTTAATGTCATGATAATA
ATGGTTTCTTAGACGTCAGGTGGCACTTTTCGGGGAAATGTGCGCGGAACCCCTATTTGTTTATTTTTCT
AAATACATTCAAATATGTATCCGCTCATGAGACAATAACCCTGATAAATGCTTCAATAATATTGAAAAAG
GAAGAGTATGAGTATTCAACATTTCCGTGTCGCCCTTATTCCCTTTTTTGCGGCATTTTGCCTTCCTGTT
TTTGCTCACCCAGAAACGCTGGTGAAAGTAAAAGATGCTGAAGATCAGTTGGGTGCACGAGTGGGTTACA
TCGAACTGGATCTCAACAGCGGTAAGATCCTTGAGAGTTTTCGCCCCGAAGAACGTTTTCCAATGATGAG
CACTTTTAAAGTTCTGCTATGTGGCGCGGTATTATCCCGTATTGACGCCGGGCAAGAGCAACTCGGTCGC
CGCATACACTATTCTCAGAATGACTTGGTTGAGTACTCACCAGTCACAGAAAAGCATCTTACGGATGGCA
TGACAGTAAGAGAATTATGCAGTGCTGCCATAACCATGAGTGATAACACTGCGGCCAACTTACTTCTGAC
AACGATCGGAGGACCGAAGGAGCTAACCGCTTTTTTGCACAACATGGGGGATCATGTAACTCGCCTTGAT
CGTTGGGAACCGGAGCTGAATGAAGCCATACCAAACGACGAGCGTGACACCACGATGCCTGTAGCAATGG
CAACAACGTTGCGCAAACTATTAACTGGCGAACTACTTACTCTAGCTTCCCGGCAACAATTAATAGACTG
GATGGAGGCGGATAAAGTTGCAGGACCACTTCTGCGCTCGGCCCTTCCGGCTGGCTGGTTTATTGCTGAT
AAATCTGGAGCCGGTGAGCGTGGGTCTCGCGGTATCATTGCAGCACTGGGGCCAGATGGTAAGCCCTCCC
GTATCGTAGTTATCTACACGACGGGGAGTCAGGCAACTATGGATGAACGAAATAGACAGATCGCTGAGAT
AGGTGCCTCACTGATTAAGCATTGGTAACTGTCAGACCAAGTTTACTCATATATACTTTAGATTGATTTA
AAACTTCATTTTTAATTTAAAAGGATCTAGGTGAAGATCCTTTTTGATAATCTCATGACCAAAATCCCTT
AACGTGAGTTTTCGTTCCACTGAGCGTCAGACCCCGTAGAAAAGATCAAAGGATCTTCTTGAGATCCTTT
TTTTCTGCGCGTAATCTGCTGCTTGCAAACAAAAAAACCACCGCTACCAGCGGTGGTTTGTTTGCCGGAT
CAAGAGCTACCAACTCTTTTTCCGAAGGTAACTGGCTTCAGCAGAGCGCAGATACCAAATACTGTTCTTC
TAGTGTAGCCGTAGTTAGGCCACCACTTCAAGAACTCTGTAGCACCGCCTACATACCTCGCTCTGCTAAT
CCTGTTACCAGTGGCTGCTGCCAGTGGCGATAAGTCGTGTCTTACCGGGTTGGACTCAAGACGATAGTTA
CCGGATAAGGCGCAGCGGTCGGGCTGAACGGGGGGTTCGTGCACACAGCCCAGCTTGGAGCGAACGACCT
ACACCGAACTGAGATACCTACAGCGTGAGCTATGAGAAAGCGCCACGCTTCCCGAAGGGAGAAAGGCGGA
CAGGTATCCGGTAAGCGGCAGGGTCGGAACAGGAGAGCGCACGAGGGAGCTTCCAGGGGGAAACGCCTGG
TATCTTTATAGTCCTGTCGGGTTTCGCCACCTCTGACTTGAGCGTCGATTTTTGTGATGCTCGTCAGGGG
GGCGGAGCCTATGGAAAAACGCCAGCAACGCGGCCTTTTTACGGTTCCTGGCCTTTTGCTGGCCTTTTGC
TCACATGTTCTTTCCTGCGTTATCCCCTGATTCTGTGGATAACCGTATTACCGCCTTTGAGTGAGCTGAT
ACCGCTCGCCGCAGCCGAACGACCGAGCGCAGCGAGTCAGTGAGCGAGGAAGCGGAAGAGCGCCCAATAC
GCAAACCGCCTCTCCCCGCGCGTTGGCCGATTCATTAATGCAGAGCTTGCAATTCGCGCTTTTTCAATA
