>Addgene plasmid #64326 | pDEST26-USP47 | addgene partial sequence | sequence record 109416 | CMV-F 5'-CGCAAATGGGCGGTAGGCGTG-3'
GTCAGATCGCCTGGAGACGCCATCCACGCTGTTTTGACCTCCATAGAAGACACCGGGACCGATCCAGCCT
CCGGACTCTAGCCTAGGCCGCGGACCATGGCGTACTACCATCACCATCACCATCACTCTAGATCAACAAG
TTTGTACAAAAAAGCAGAAGGGCCGTCAAGGCCCACCATGGTGCCCGGCGAGGAGAACCAACTGGTCCCG
AAAGAGGCACCACTGGATCATACCAGTGACAAGTCACTTCTCGACGCTAATTTTGAGCCAGGAAAGAAGA
ACTTTCTGCATTTGACAGATAAAGATGGTGAACAACCTCAAATACTGCTGGAGGATTCCAGTGCTGGGGA
AGACAGTGTTCATGACAGGTTTATAGGTCCGCTTCCAAGAGAAGGTTCTGGGGGTTCTACCAGTGATTAT
GTCAGCCAAAGCTACTCCTACTCATCTATTTTGAATAAATCAGAAACTGGATATGTGGGACTAGTAAACC
AAGCAATGACTTGCTATTTGAATAGCCTTTTGCAAACACTTTTTATGACTCCTGAATTTAGGAATGCATT
ATATAAGTGGGAATTTGAAGAATCTGAAGAAGATCCAGTGACAAGTATTCCATACCAACTTCAAAGGCTT
TTTGTTTTGTTACAAACCAGCAAAAAGAGAGCAATTGAAACCACAGATGTTACAAGGAGCTTTGGATGGG
ATAGTAGTGAGGCTTGGCAGCAGCATGATGTACAAGAACTATGCAGAGTCATGTTTGATGC
