>Addgene plasmid #64326 | pDEST26-USP47 | addgene partial sequence | sequence record 109420 | SV40pA-R 5'-GAAATTTGTGATGCTATTGC-3'
TTGCATTCATTTTATGTTTCAGGTTCAGGGGGAGGTGTGGGAGGTTTTTTAAAGCAAGTAAAACCTCTAC
AAATGTGGTATGGCTGATTATGATCATGAACAGACTGTGAGGACTGAGGGGCCTGAAATGAGCCTTGGGA
CTGTGAATCTAAAATACACAAACAATTAGAATCACTAGCTCCTGTGTATAATATTTTCATAAATCATACT
CAGTAAGCAAAACTCTCAAGCAGCAAGCATATGCAGCTAGTTTAACACATTATACACTTAAAAATTTTAT
ATTTACCTTAGAGCTTTAAATCTCTGTAGGTAGTTTGTCCAATTATGTCACACCACAGAAGTAAGGTTCC
TTCACAAAGATCCCAAGCTAGCAGTTTTCCCAGTCACGACGTTGTAAAACGACGGCCAGTGCCTAGCTTA
TAATACGACTCACTATAGGGAGAGAGCTATGACGTCGCATGCACGCGATCAACCACTTTGTACAAGAAAG
CTGGGCCCATGAGGCCTGAGTCTTGAGTCAGATCTTTATTTGGTGCTCCATCCAGATATATTTTTAGTGC
TTTCTCTTTACGAGGTGAGTATGTTACACGATGTCCAGTCTTCTGGAGTCGACTGCTTTCTTTTTTCATC
AGTTCATTTCTTTGCTCATCTGTCAATTCCATTAATTCTTCTGTTTTATCCCTATAAAATATGACCGCAC
CATCATCACAGATAT
